Addgene plasmid #12757: DCT.VV.Orf69
Purpose: This plasmid was designed for screening purposes and may contain discrepancies relative to the current canonical GenBank version of the gene.
Depositing lab: Jack Bennink & Jon Yewdell. Depositing organization: National Institute of Allergy and Infectious Diseases (NIAID). Publication: Identification of poxvirus CD8+ T cell determinants to enable rational design and characterization of smallpox vaccines. Tscharke DC, Karupiah G, Zhou J, Palmore T, Irvine KR, Haeryfar SM, Williams S, Sidney J, Sette A, Bennink JR, Yewdell JW. J Exp Med. 2005 January 3; 201(1): 95–104. 10.1084/jem.20041912 PubMed 15623576.
Backbone
  Vector backbone: pcDNA 3.1D V5-His-TOPO
  Backbone manufacturer: Invitrogen
  Backbone size w/o insert (bp): 5514
  Vector type: Mammalian Expression
  Selectable markers: Neomycin (select with G418)
Growth in bacteria
  Bacterial resistance: Ampicillin, 100 μg/mL
  Growth temperature: 37°C
  Growth strain: DH5alpha
  Copy number: High Copy
Gene/Insert
  Gene/Insert name: VV.Orf69 (alt name: VV_WR_154)
  Species: Vaccinia Virus
  Insert size (bp): 375
  Cloning method: Restriction Enzyme; 5′ cloning site BamHI (not destroyed); 3′ cloning site BamHI (not destroyed)
  Sequencing primers: 5′ Universal T7
Terms and licenses: Academic/Nonprofit Terms; Industry Terms: Not Available to Industry
Depositor comments: Please see the Vaccinia kit page ( https://www.addgene.org/vvorf/ ) for more information. The kit page contains the supplemental VVOrfData spreadsheet, which includes important information about this plasmid. The plasmid and insert names provided here relate only to this library. The name of the ORF (if present) in VACV strain Copenhagen and the name of the ORF (if annotated) in VACV strain WR sequence can be found in VVOrfData spreadsheet. Please note that the amino acid sequence given for each ORF in the spreadsheet may contain some errors. Additionally, changes from the expected sequence may be present in these plasmids. Please see Addgene's quality control sequence and sequencing notes in the VVOrfData spreadsheet before ordering this plasmid.
How to cite: DCT.VV.Orf69 was a gift from Jack Bennink & Jon Yewdell (Addgene plasmid # 12757 ; http://n2t.net/addgene:12757 ; RRID:Addgene_12757)
