[The description below was written by a language model from this plasmid's Addgene catalogue record.]
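Description:
DCT.VV.Orf69 is a mammalian expression plasmid built on the commercial pcDNA 3.1D V5-His-TOPO backbone (about 5.5 kb without insert). It carries a 375 bp vaccinia virus open reading frame designated VV.Orf69, also listed as VV_WR_154. The plasmid is maintained at high copy in E. coli under ampicillin selection, and it provides a neomycin resistance marker so that transfected mammalian cells can be selected with G418. The insert is recorded as flanked by BamHI sites at both ends, both left intact, so the fragment can in principle be released with a single enzyme. A T7 primer site upstream of the insert is used for sequencing. No feature table accompanies the entry, and the promoter is not stated. Vectors of this family generally drive expression from the CMV immediate-early promoter and offer C-terminal V5 and polyhistidine tags, but whether this ORF is in frame with those tags is not recorded.

The construct belongs to a library of individually cloned vaccinia virus ORFs made for screening, in work aimed at identifying poxvirus CD8+ T cell determinants to guide the design and characterization of smallpox vaccines. In such a screen, each viral ORF is expressed on its own in mammalian cells so that the gene products recognized by antiviral T cells can be mapped. The plasmid and insert names apply only within this library, and the corresponding ORF names in the Copenhagen and WR strains are given in a supplementary spreadsheet. Because the clone was made for screening, the depositors caution that its sequence may differ from the current canonical gene and should be verified before use.
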