>Addgene plasmid #12757 | DCT.VV.Orf69 | addgene partial sequence | sequence record 19152 | T7 5'-TAATACGACTCACTATAGGG-3'
TCGGATCCAGTACCCTTCACCGAATTCCAGCTGACCACCATGGCATCTATTTTAAATACACTTAGGTTTT
TGGAAAAAACATCATTTTATAATTGTAACGATTCAATAACTAAAGAAAAGATTAAGATTAAACATAAGGG
AATGTCATTTGTATTTTATAAGCCAAAGCATTCTACCGTTGTTAAATACTTGTCTGGAGGAGGTATATAT
CATGATGATTTGGTTGTATTGGGGAAGGTAACAATTAATAATCTAAAGATGATGCTATTTTACATGGATT
TATCATATCATGGAGTGACAAGTAGTGGAGCAATTTACAAATTGGGATCGTCTATCGATAGACTTTCTCT
AAATAGGACTATTGTTACAAAAGTTAATAATTATGATGATACATTTTTTGACGACGATGATTGAGCAATT
CCCGGGGATCCGAATAAAGGGTCAAGACAATTCTGCAGATATCCAGCACAGTGGCGGCCGCTCGAGTCTA
GAGGGCCCGCGGTTCGAAGGTAAGCCTATCCCTAACCCTCTCCTCGGTCTCGATTCTACGCGTACCGGTC
ATCATCACCATCACCATTGAGTTTAAACCCGCTGATCAGCCTCGACTGTGCCTTCTAGTTGCCAGCCATC
TGTTGTTTGCCCCTCCCCCGTGCCTTCCTTGACCCTGGAAGGTGCCACTCCCACTGTCCTTTCCTAATAA
AATGAGGGAATTGCATCGCATTGTCTGAGTAGGTGTCATTCTAT
